>Addgene plasmid #217248 | pMV-Mariner-1_Crp | addgene full sequence | sequence record 441656 | Addgene NGS Result
AAAAATAAACAAATAGGGGTTCCGCGCACATTTCCCCGAAAAGTGCCACCTGACGTCTAAGAAACCATTA
TTATCATGACATTAACCTATAAAAATAGGCGTATCACGAGGCCCTTTCGTTGTAAAACGACGGCCAGTCG
AACCACGCAATGCGTCTCGATCCGCAGTGTCTTGCGTCTCTCAATTGTACAGGCAGTCCTCGACTTACGA
CGGTTCGAGTTCGACGAACCGCAGTTACGACGTTTGTAAATTGACACCTGGGTTTCGAAGTTCCGACATG
GGTTTCAACTTTACGACGCTGAATGCTGGATACAGGTCTGTCGGTGGAAGGGGAGGGGGAAGGAAAGGGC
CGTGGGGGGGCAGATCAGGGCCCCTGCGGGGGGGCTGGGGCTGGAACAGGGGGTGGGGCAAACGCTGCCC
AGCTGGGGCTGCGCCGGGCTCTGGGAGCGGGGGCTACGGGTGGCGGGAGAAGCCGCAGCTCGTCCGGCTG
CTCCCCCGGCTGCCCCCGCCGGGGCGAGGCAGGCAGTGCCGGGGCTGCGCCGGGCGGCCGCGGGAGAAGC
CGCGGCTCATCCGGCTGCTCCCCCGGGGCGAGGCAGGCAGTTCCGGGGCTGAGCCGGGCGGCCGCGGGAG
AAGCCGCGGCCCGTCCAGCGGCTCCCGCCGCTTGTCCAGGAGGGCATGGGGGGAGGGGAGGGAGGGCGTG
TGACCCCCAGATCTGGTCGGGGAGGGGCGGGCTGCGCTCGGGGCAGATCCGGGGGCACATGGCCCCCCCC
CCCATGCCCTTCCGGACACGTGGCCAGAGCAGCAGCGTGCCGCTCGTCTGGGAGCCATTTGCTAGGCAGC
TCCTCTGGTGCTCACTCGTCGCTGCTGCTACCGCTACAGCACTACGGTACCGTACCTGTACTGAATAAAG
AATAAGTCCCAGTACTGTACGGTACAGTACTTTACAACAAGTTCACTGCGCTGCCCATGCGCTGTTCTGT
TTCCAAACTTTTTCCAAACTGCCCATAATAACCGGTGCTAGCAATTCTACCGGGTAGGGGAGGCGCTTTT
CCCAAGGCAGTCTGGAGCATGCGCTTTAGCAGCCCCGCTGGGCACTTGGCGCTACACAAGTGGCCTCTGG
CCTCGCACACATTCCACATCCACCGGTAGGCGCCAACCGGCTCCGTTCTTTGGTGGCCCCTTCGCGCCAC
CTTCTACTCCTCCCCTAGTCAGGAAGTTCCCCCCCGCCCCGCAGCTCGCGTCGTGCAGGACGTGACAAAT
GGAAGTAGCACGTCTCACTAGTCTCGTGCAGATGGACAGCACCGCTGAGCAATGGAAGCGGGTAGGCCTT
TGGGGCAGCGGCCAATAGCAGCTTTGCTCCTTCGCTTTCTGGGCTCAGAGGCTGGGAAGGGGTGGGTCCG
GGGGCGGGCTCAGGGGCGGGCTCAGGGGCGGGGCGGGCGCCCGAAGGTCCTCCGGAGGCCCGGCATTCTG
CACGCTTCAAAAGCGCACGTCTGCCGCGCTGTTCTCCTCTTCCTCATCTCCGGGCCTTTCGACCTGCAGC
CAACGCCACCATGGGGACCGAGTACAAGCCCACGGTGCGCCTCGCCACCCGCGACGACGTCCCCCGGGCC
GTACGCACCCTCGCCGCCGCGTTCGCCGACTACCCCGCCACGCGCCACACCGTCGACCCGGACCGCCACA
TCGAGCGGGTCACCGAGCTGCAAGAACTCTTCCTCACGCGCGTCGGGCTCGACATCGGCAAGGTGTGGGT
CGCGGACGACGGCGCCGCGGTGGCGGTCTGGACCACGCCGGAGAGCGTCGAAGCGGGGGCGGTGTTCGCC
GAGATCGGCCCGCGCATGGCCGAGTTGAGCGGTTCCCGGCTGGCCGCGCAGCAACAGATGGAAGGCCTCC
TGGCGCCGCACCGGCCCAAGGAGCCCGCGTGGTTCCTGGCCACCGTCGGCGTCTCGCCCGACCACCAGGG
CAAGGGTCTGGGCAGCGCCGTCGTGCTCCCCGGAGTGGAGGCGGCCGAGCGCGCCGGGGTGCCCGCCTTC
CTGGAGACCTCCGCGCCCCGCAACCTCCCCTTCTACGAGCGGCTCGGCTTCACCGTCACCGCCGACGTCG
AGGTGCCCGAAGGACCGCGCACCTGGTGCATGACCCGCAAGCCCGGTGCCATCGATGCCACTAACTTCTC
CCTGTTGAAACAAGCAGGGGATGTCGAAGAGAATCCCGGGCCAATGGTGAGCAAGGGCGAGGAGCTGTTC
ACCGGGGTGGTGCCCATCCTGGTCGAGCTGGACGGCGACGTAAACGGCCACAAGTTCAGCGTGTCCGGCG
AGGGCGAGGGCGATGCCACCTACGGCAAGCTGACCCTGAAGTTCATCTGCACCACCGGCAAGCTGCCCGT
GCCCTGGCCCACCCTCGTGACCACCCTGACCTACGGCGTGCAGTGCTTCAGCCGCTACCCCGACCACATG
AAGCAGCACGACTTCTTCAAGTCCGCCATGCCCGAAGGCTACGTCCAGGAGCGCACCATCTTCTTCAAGG
ACGACGGCAACTACAAGACCCGCGCCGAGGTGAAGTTCGAGGGCGACACCCTGGTGAACCGCATCGAGCT
GAAGGGCATCGACTTCAAGGAGGACGGCAACATCCTGGGGCACAAGCTGGAGTACAACTACAACAGCCAC
AACGTCTATATCATGGCCGACAAGCAGAAGAACGGCATCAAGGTGAACTTCAAGATCCGCCACAACATCG
AGGACGGCAGCGTGCAGCTCGCCGACCACTACCAGCAGAACACCCCCATCGGCGACGGCCCCGTGCTGCT
GCCCGACAACCACTACCTGAGCACCCAGTCCGCCCTGAGCAAAGACCCCAACGAGAAGCGCGATCACATG
GTCCTGCTGGAGTTCGTGACCGCCGCCGGGATCACTCTCGGCATGGACGAGCTGTACAAGTAATTAATTA
AGCTCGCTGATCAGCCTCGACTGTGCCTTCTAGTTGCCAGCCATCTGTTGTTTGCCCCTCCCCCGTGCCT
TCCTTGACCCTGGAAGGTGCCACTCCCACTGTCCTTTCCTAATAAAATGAGGAAATTGCATCGCATTGTC
TGAGTAGGTGTCATTCTATTCTGGGGGGTGGGGTGGGGCAGGACAGCAAGGGGGAGGATTGGGAAGACAA
TAGCAGGCATGCTGGGGATGCGGTGGGCTCTATGGCTTCTGAGGCGCGCCCTCGAGATATGATTGCTATT
TACAATATAAATACATAAATAAATACATATAGACAAGTAATATAGCTACATTTATTTATTTTATATAATT
GATTGAGTACTGTACAAAATTCTGGGTTATTTTGGGTGAAAATAGGGTATCGGGCCTTGGTTCAGGAACC
AATCCCCCATTTATAACATTGTTTCCTATGGGAAAATCGGTTCCGAGTTACAACGTTTCGACTTAAGACG
CGGTTTTCAGGAACCAATTGTGTCGTAAGTCCGAGGACTGCCTGTAGGGCCCAGAGACGGAGTCACTGCC
AACCGAGACGGTCATAGCTGTTTCCTGTGTGCCGCTTCCTCGCTCACTGACTCGCTGCGCTCGGTCGTTC
GGCTGCGGCGAGCGGTATCAGCTCACTCAAAGGCGGTAATACGGTTACCCACAGAATCAGGGGATAACGC
AGGAAAGAACATGTGAGCAAAAGGCCAGCAAAAGGCCAGGAACCGTAAAAAGGCCGCGTTGCTGGCGTTT
TTCCATAGGCTCCGCCCCCCTGACGAGCATCACAAAAATCGACGCTCAAGTCAGAGGTGGCGAAACCCGA
CAGGACTATAAAGATACCAGGCGTTTCCCCCTGGAAGCTCCCTCGTGCGCTCTCCTGTTCCGACCCTGCC
GCTTACCGGATACCTGTCCGCCTTTCTCCCTTCGGGAAGCGTGGCGCTTTCTCATAGCTCACGCTGTAGG
TATCTCAGTTCGGTGTAGGTCGTTCGCTCCAAGCTGGGCTGTGTGCACGAACCCCCCGTTCAGCCCGACC
GCTGCGCCTTATCCGGTAACTATCGTCTTGAGTCCAACCCGGTAAGACACGACTTATCGCCACTGGCAGC
AGCCACTGGTAACAGGATTAGCAGAGCGAGGTATGTAGGCGGTGCTACAGAGTTCTTGAAGTGGTGGCCT
AACTACGGCTACACTAGAAGAACAGTATTTGGTATCTGCGCTCTGCTGAAGCCAGTTACCTTCGGAAAAA
GAGTTGGTAGCTCTTGATCCGGCAAACAAACCACCGCTGGTAGCGGTGGTTTTTTTGTTTGCAAGCAGCA
GATTACGCGCAGAAAAAAAGGATCTCAAGAAGATCCTTTGATCTTTTCTACGGGGTCTGACGCTCAGTGG
AACGAAAACTCACGTTAAGGGATTTTGGTCATGAGATTATCAAAAAGGATCTTCACCTAGATCCTTTTAA
ATTAAAAATGAAGTTTTAAATCAATCTAAAGTATATATGAGTAAACTTGGTCTGACAGTTACCAATGCTT
AATCAGTGAGGCACCTATCTCAGCGATCTGTCTCTTTCGTTCATCCATAGTTGCCTGACTCCCCGTCGTG
TAGATAACTACGATACGGGAGGGCTTACCATCTGGCCCCAGTGCTGCAATAATACCGCGGGACCCACGCT
CACCGGCTCCAGATTTATCAGCAATAAACCAGCCAGCCGGAAGGGCCGAGCGCAGAAGTGGTCCTGCAAC
TTTATCCGCCTCCATCCAGTCTATTAATTGTTGCCGGGAAGCTAGAGTAAGTAGTTCGCCAGTTAATAGT
TTGCGCAACGTTGTTGCCATCGCTACAGGCATCGTGGTATCACGCTCGTCGTTTGGTATGGCTTCATTCA
GCTCCGGTTCCCAACGATCAAGGCGAGTTACATGATCCCCCATGTTGCGCAAAAAAGCGGTTAGCTCCTT
CGGTCCTCCGATCGTTGTCAGAAGTAAGTTGGCCGCCGTGTTATCACTCATGGTTATGGCAGCACTACAT
AATTCTCTTACTGTCATGCCATCCGTAAGATGCTTTTCTGTGACTGGTGAGTACTCAACCAAGTCATTCT
GAGAATAGTGTATGCGGCGACCGAGTTGCTCTTGCCCGGCGTCAATACGGGATAATACCGCGCCACATAG
CAGAACTTTAAAAGTGCTCATCATTGGAAAACGTTCTTCGGGGCGAAAACTCTCAAGGATCTTACCGCTG
TTGAGATCCAGTTCGATGTAACCCACTCGTGCACCCAACTGATCTTCAGCATCTTTTACTTTCACCAGCG
TTTCTGGGTGAGCAAAAACAGGAAGGCAAAATGCCGCAAAAAAGGGAATAAGGGCGACACGGAAATGTTG
AATACTCATACTCTTCCTTTTTCAATATTATTGAAGCATTTATCAGGGTTATTGTCTCATGAGCGGATAC
ATATTTGAATGTATTTAG
Features (pLannotate 1.2.2; 8 found; start..end, strand, type, name):
    118..138     -  CDS            lacZα (fragment): LacZα fragment of β-galactosidase; lacZ fragment
   1032..1531    +  promoter       PGK promoter: mouse phosphoglycerate kinase 1 promoter
   1556..2150    +  CDS            PuroR (fragment): puromycin N-acetyltransferase; pac from Streptomyces alboniger; confers resistance to puromycin
   2214..2933    +  CDS            EGFP: the original enhanced GFP (Yang et al., 1996) mammalian codon-optimized
   2961..3185    +  polyA_signal   bGH poly(A) signal: bovine growth hormone polyadenylation signal
   3710..4298    -  rep_origin     ori: high-copy-number ColE1/pMB1/pBR322/pUC origin of replication
   4469..5329    -  CDS            AmpR: β-lactamase; bla; confers resistance to ampicillin, carbenicillin, and related antibiotics
   5330..26      -  promoter       AmpR promoter (across the origin): bla
