[The description below was written by a language model from this plasmid's Addgene catalogue record and pLannotate feature annotations shown in this document.]
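Description:
pMV-Mariner-1_Crp is a transposon donor plasmid built on the pMV backbone and catalogued as a mammalian expression vector. It is propagated in E. coli as a high-copy plasmid through a ColE1/pUC-type origin of replication, with selection by ampicillin via the β-lactamase gene and its native promoter. A small remnant of lacZα is also detected, most likely a leftover of the cloning vector rather than a functional element. The sequenced record is about 5.4 kb.

The declared insert is the pair of terminal inverted repeats (TIRs) of the Mariner-1_Crp DNA transposon, supplied as synthetic sequence. The automated feature table does not annotate the TIRs themselves, so their exact positions are not given, but unannotated stretches lie on either side of the mammalian cassette, which is where they would be expected in a donor design. That cassette consists of the mouse PGK promoter driving a puromycin N-acetyltransferase coding sequence (annotated as a fragment) followed closely by EGFP, and it terminates in the bovine growth hormone polyadenylation signal. The short gap between the two coding sequences suggests a linker or self-cleaving peptide joining them into one transcript, although the record does not identify it.

No transposase is encoded on this plasmid, so mobilisation would depend on the cognate Mariner-1_Crp transposase provided in trans, presumably from a separate helper construct. Excision and genomic integration of the TIR-flanked cargo can then be scored by puromycin resistance or EGFP fluorescence. The plasmid comes from a survey of DNA transposon activity in human cells aimed at expanding genome engineering tools.
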