Addgene plasmid #217248: pMV-Mariner-1_Crp
Purpose: Donor plasmid of Mariner-1_Crp Transposon
Depositing lab: Yong E Zhang. Depositing organization: Institute of Zoology, Chinese Academy of Sciences. Publication: Heterologous survey of 130 DNA transposons in human cells highlights their functional divergence and expands the genome engineering toolbox. Zhang T, Tan S, Tang N, Li Y, Zhang C, Sun J, Guo Y, Gao H, Cai Y, Sun W, Wang C, Fu L, Ma H, Wu Y, Hu X, Zhang X, Gee P, Yan W, Zhao Y, Chen Q, Guo B, Wang H, Zhang YE. Cell. 2024 Jul 11;187(14):3741-3760.e30. doi: 10.1016/j.cell.2024.05.007. Epub 2024 Jun 5. PubMed 38843831.
Backbone
  Vector backbone: pMV
  Vector type: Mammalian Expression
Growth in bacteria
  Bacterial resistance: Ampicillin, 100 μg/mL
  Growth temperature: 37°C
  Growth strain: DH5alpha
  Copy number: High Copy
Gene/Insert
  Gene/Insert name: TIRs of Mariner-1_Crp transposon
  Species: Synthetic
  Cloning method: Restriction Enzyme; 5′ cloning site Unknown (unknown if destroyed); 3′ cloning site Unknown (unknown if destroyed)
Terms and licenses: Academic/Nonprofit Terms; Industry Terms: Not Available to Industry
How to cite: pMV-Mariner-1_Crp was a gift from Yong E Zhang (Addgene plasmid # 217248 ; http://n2t.net/addgene:217248 ; RRID:Addgene_217248)
